Addgene plasmid #161776: pUltra-Plus-H2B-EGFP
Purpose: 3rd generation lentiviral bicistronic vector for mammalian expression of H2B-EGFP and one gene of interest
Depositing lab: Jorge Luis Arias-Arias. Depositing organization: Universidad de Costa Rica.
Backbone
  Vector backbone: pUltra-Plus (Addgene Plasmid #161775)
  Backbone manufacturer: Jorge L. Arias-Arias
  Backbone size w/o insert (bp): 7611
  Total vector size (bp): 8724
  Modifications to backbone: Destruction of BamHI restriction site
  Vector type: Mammalian Expression, Lentiviral ; Bicistronic
Growth in bacteria
  Bacterial resistance: Ampicillin, 100 μg/mL
  Growth temperature: 37°C
  Growth strain: NEB Stable
  Copy number: High Copy
Gene/Insert
  Gene/Insert name: H2B-EGFP from Addgene Plasmid #26790
  Species: H. sapiens (human)
  Insert size (bp): 1113
  Promoter: UbC
  Tag / fusion protein: EGFP (C terminal on insert)
  Cloning method: Restriction Enzyme; 5′ cloning site XbaI (not destroyed); 3′ cloning site BamHI/BgIII (destroyed during cloning)
  Sequencing primers: 5′ hUBCpro-F
Terms and licenses: Academic/Nonprofit Terms; Industry Terms: Not Available to Industry
Depositor comments: pUltra-Plus-H2B-EGFP was cloned by Jorge L. Arias-Arias at Universidad de Costa Rica () This vector allows bicistronic expression in mammalian cells. The construct contains two 2A peptides coding sequences and three cloning positions flanked by restriction sites: Position 1 (5' AgeI – 3' EcoRV): Not available for cloning as the H2B-EGFP insert contains another AgeI restriction site. This extra AgeI restriction site could be removed by site-directed mutagenesis in order to rescue this cloning position and obtain a multicistronic construct for the expression of the H2B-EGFP insert and two additional genes of interest. Position 2 (5' XbaI – 3' BamHI/BgIII destroyed during cloning): Occupied by the H2B-EGFP insert. Position 3 (5' NheI – 3' SaII): Available for cloning one gene of interest. The vector is suitable for transient transfection, but could also be used to produce lentiviral particles for stable expression in mammalian cells. For lentivirus packaging use the additional plasmids psPAX2 (Addgene Plasmid #12260) and pMD2.G (Addgene Plasmid #12259).
How to cite: pUltra-Plus-H2B-EGFP was a gift from Jorge Luis Arias-Arias (Addgene plasmid # 161776 ; http://n2t.net/addgene:161776 ; RRID:Addgene_161776)
