[The description below was written by a language model from this plasmid's Addgene catalogue record and pLannotate feature annotations shown in this document.]
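Description:
pUltra-Plus-H2B-EGFP is an 8.7 kb third-generation lentiviral transfer plasmid for bicistronic expression in mammalian cells, built on the pUltra-Plus backbone. It is maintained in E. coli through a high-copy ColE1/pUC-type origin with ampicillin selection (AmpR). An f1 origin and remnants of a cloning-vector lac region, with T7 and T3 promoters, are also present. The viral portion begins with an RSV promoter fused to a truncated HIV-1 5' LTR, which makes genomic RNA transcription Tat-independent. This is followed by the Ψ packaging signal with a gag fragment, the Rev response element for Rev-dependent nuclear export, and the cPPT/CTS. Downstream of the cargo lie a WPRE, which enhances transcript expression, a truncated 3' LTR, and an SV40 polyadenylation signal and origin.

The payload is driven by the human ubiquitin C (UbC) promoter and encodes human histone H2B fused at its C terminus to EGFP, which gives a chromatin-bound nuclear fluorescent marker. According to the depositor, the vector carries two 2A peptide sequences and three cloning positions. The feature table annotates only a T2A fragment immediately after EGFP. H2B-EGFP occupies the second position, where the BamHI site was destroyed by BamHI/BglII ligation. The third position, after the T2A, remains open for one gene of interest, which is translated from the same transcript as a separate polypeptide. The first position is unusable because the insert contains an additional AgeI site; the depositor notes that removing this site by mutagenesis would allow two extra genes. The plasmid can be used for transient transfection or co-transfected with separate packaging and envelope plasmids to produce lentivirus for stable expression. No mammalian drug-selection marker is annotated, so EGFP fluorescence would identify transduced cells.
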