Features (pLannotate 1.2.2; 27 found; start..end, strand, type, name):
      1..1212    +  promoter       UbC promoter: human ubiquitin C promoter
   1325..1702    +  CDS            H2B: human histone H2B; HIST1H2BJ
   1721..2437    +  CDS            EGFP: EGFP is a basic (constitutively fluorescent) green fluorescent protein published in 1996, derived from Aequorea victoria. It is reported to be a rapidly-maturing weak dimer with moderate acid sensitivity.
   2453..2505    +  CDS            T2A (fragment): 2A peptide from Thosea asigna virus capsid protein Eukaryotic ribosomes fail to insert a peptide bond between the Gly and Pro residues, yielding separate polypeptides.
   2550..3138    +  misc_feature   WPRE: woodchuck hepatitis virus posttranscriptional regulatory element
   3159..3296    +  CDS            nef (fragment): NEF_HV1LA - Experimental evidence at protein level: Swiss-Prot protein existence level 1. Extracellular Nef protein targets CD4(+) T-lymphocytes for apoptosis by interacting with CXCR4 surface receptors. From Human immunodeficiency virus type 1 group M subtype B (isolate Lai) (HIV-1).
   3282..3462    +  LTR            5' LTR (truncated): truncated 5' long terminal repeat (LTR) from HIV-1
   3534..3655    +  polyA_signal   SV40 poly(A) signal: SV40 polyadenylation signal
   3695..3830    +  rep_origin     SV40 ori: SV40 origin of replication
   3851..3869    -  promoter       T7 promoter: promoter for bacteriophage T7 RNA polymerase
   3877..4032    +  CDS            lacZα (fragment): LacZα fragment of β-galactosidase; lacZ fragment
   4040..4495    +  rep_origin     f1 ori (sequence partly withheld): f1 bacteriophage origin of replication; arrow indicates direction of (+) strand synthesis
   4524..4628    +  promoter       AmpR promoter: bla
   4629..5489    +  CDS            AmpR: β-lactamase; bla; confers resistance to ampicillin, carbenicillin, and related antibiotics
   5660..6248    +  rep_origin     ori: high-copy-number ColE1/pMB1/pBR322/pUC origin of replication
   6431..6523    +  CDS            lacI (fragment): lac repressor; lacI; The lac repressor binds to the lac operator to inhibit transcription in E. coli. This inhibition can be relieved by adding lactose or isopropyl-β-D-thiogalactopyranoside (IPTG).
   6536..6557    +  protein_bind   CAP binding site: CAP binding activates transcription in the presence of cAMP. E. coli catabolite activator protein
   6572..6602    +  promoter       lac promoter: promoter for the E. coli lac operon
   6610..6626    +  protein_bind   lac operator: The lac repressor binds to the lac operator to inhibit transcription in E. coli. This inhibition can be relieved by adding lactose or isopropyl-β-D-thiogalactopyranoside (IPTG). lac repressor encoded by lacI
   6671..6689    +  promoter       T3 promoter: promoter for bacteriophage T3 RNA polymerase
   6716..6937    +  promoter       RSV promoter: Rous sarcoma virus enhancer/promoter
   6944..7121    +  LTR            5' LTR (truncated): truncated 5' long terminal repeat (LTR) from HIV-1
   7165..7290    +  misc_feature   HIV-1 Ψ: packaging signal of human immunodeficiency virus type 1
   7274..7637    +  CDS            HIV-1 gag (fragment): gag protein from human immunodeficiency virus 1; gag
   7783..8016    +  misc_feature   RRE: The Rev response element (RRE) of HIV-1 allows for Rev-dependent mRNA export from the nucleus to the cytoplasm.
   8393..8493    +  CDS            Rev (fragment): human immunodeficiency virus 1 (HIV-1) Rev protein; rev; enhances nuclear export of unspliced and incompletely spliced viral mRNAs
   8543..8660    +  misc_feature   cPPT/CTS: central polypurine tract and central termination sequence of HIV-1
>Addgene plasmid #161776 | pUltra-Plus-H2B-EGFP | addgene full sequence | sequence record 316824 | Addgene NGS Result
GGCCTCCGCGCCGGGTTTTGGCGCCTCCCGCGGGCGCCCCCCTCCTCACGGCGAGCGCTGCCACGTCAGA
CGAAGGGCGCAGCGAGCGTCCTGATCCTTCCGCCCGGACGCTCAGGACAGCGGCCCGCTGCTCATAAGAC
TCGGCCTTAGAACCCCAGTATCAGCAGAAGGACATTTTAGGACGGGACTTGGGTGACTCTAGGGCACTGG
TTTTCTTTCCAGAGAGCGGAACAGGCGAGGAAAAGTAGTCCCTTCTCGGCGATTCTGCGGAGGGATCTCC
GTGGGGCGGTGAACGCCGATGATTATATAAGGACGCGCCGGGTGTGGCACAGCTAGTTCCGTCGCAGCCG
GGATTTGGGTCGCGGTTCTTGTTTGTGGATCGCTGTGATCGTCACTTGGTGAGTAGCGGGCTGCTGGGCT
GGCCGGGGCTTTCGTGGCCGCCGGGCCGCTCGGTGGGACGGAAGCGTGTGGAGAGACCGCCAAGGGCTGT
AGTCTGGGTCCGCGAGCAAGGTTGCCCTGAACTGGGGGTTGGGGGGAGCGCAGCAAAATGGCGGCTGTTC
CCGAGTCTTGAATGGAAGACGCTTGTGAGGCGGGCTGTGAGGTCGTTGAAACAAGGTGGGGGGCATGGTG
GGCGGCAAGAACCCAAGGTCTTGAGGCCTTCGCTAATGCGGGAAAGCTCTTATTCGGGTGAGATGGGCTG
GGGCACCATCTGGGGACCCTGACGTGAAGTTTGTCACTGACTGGAGAACTCGGTTTGTCGTCTGTTGCGG
GGGCGGCAGTTATGGCGGTGCCGTTGGGCAGTGCACCCGTACCTTTGGGAGCGCGCGCCCTCGTCGTGTC
GTGACGTCACCCGTTCTGTTGGCTTATAATGCAGGGTGGGGCCACCTGCCGGTAGGTGTGCGGTAGGCTT
TTCTCCGTCGCAGGACGCAGGGTTCGGGCCTAGGGTAGGCTCTCCTGAATCGACAGGCGCCGGACCTCTG
GTGAGGGGAGGGATAAGTGAGGCGTCAGTTTCTTTGGTCGGTTTTATGTACCTATCTTCTTAAGTAGCTG
AAGCTCCGGTTTTGAACTATGCGCTCGGGGTTGGCGAGTGTGTTTTGTGAAGTTTTTTAGGCACCTTTTG
AAATGTAATCATTTGGGTCAATATGTAATTTTCAGTGTTAGACTAGTAAATTGTCCGCTAAATTCTGGCC
GTTTTTGGCTTTTTTGTTAGACGAAGCTTGGGCTGCAGGTCCGATCCACCGGTGATATCATGGGATCTGG
AGCAACAAACTTCTCACTACTCAAACAAGCAGGTGACGTGGAGGAGAATCCCGGACCTTCTAGAATGCCA
GAGCCAGCGAAGTCTGCTCCCGCCCCGAAAAAGGGCTCCAAGAAGGCGGTGACTAAGGCGCAGAAGAAAG
GCGGCAAGAAGCGCAAGCGCAGCCGCAAGGAGAGCTATTCCATCTATGTGTACAAGGTTCTGAAGCAGGT
CCACCCTGACACCGGCATTTCGTCCAAGGCCATGGGCATCATGAATTCGTTTGTGAACGACATTTTCGAG
CGCATCGCAGGTGAGGCTTCCCGCCTGGCGCATTACAACAAGCGCTCGACCATCACCTCCAGGGAGATCC
AGACGGCCGTGCGCCTGCTGCTGCCTGGGGAGTTGGCCAAGCACGCCGTGTCCGAGGGTACTAAGGCCAT
CACCAAGTACACCAGCGCTAAGGATCCACCGGTCGCCACCATGGTGAGCAAGGGCGAGGAGCTGTTCACC
GGGGTGGTGCCCATCCTGGTCGAGCTGGACGGCGACGTAAACGGCCACAAGTTCAGCGTGTCCGGCGAGG
GCGAGGGCGATGCCACCTACGGCAAGCTGACCCTGAAGTTCATCTGCACCACCGGCAAGCTGCCCGTGCC
CTGGCCCACCCTCGTGACCACCCTGACCTACGGCGTGCAGTGCTTCAGCCGCTACCCCGACCACATGAAG
CAGCACGACTTCTTCAAGTCCGCCATGCCCGAAGGCTACGTCCAGGAGCGCACCATCTTCTTCAAGGACG
ACGGCAACTACAAGACCCGCGCCGAGGTGAAGTTCGAGGGCGACACCCTGGTGAACCGCATCGAGCTGAA
GGGCATCGACTTCAAGGAGGACGGCAACATCCTGGGGCACAAGCTGGAGTACAACTACAACAGCCACAAC
GTCTATATCATGGCCGACAAGCAGAAGAACGGCATCAAGGTGAACTTCAAGATCCGCCACAACATCGAGG
ACGGCAGCGTGCAGCTCGCCGACCACTACCAGCAGAACACCCCCATCGGCGACGGCCCCGTGCTGCTGCC
CGACAACCACTACCTGAGCACCCAGTCCGCCCTGAGCAAAGACCCCAACGAGAAGCGCGATCACATGGTC
CTGCTGGAGTTCGTGACCGCCGCCGGGATCACTCTCGGCATGGACGAGCTGTACAAGAGATCCGGCTCCG
GCGAGGGCAGGGGAAGTCTACTAACATGCGGGGACGTGGAGGAAAATCCCGGCCCAGCTAGCGTGTGATC
AGAATTCGTTCCGGAGTCGTCGACTCGACAATCAACCTCTGGATTACAAAATTTGTGAAAGATTGACTGG
TATTCTTAACTATGTTGCTCCTTTTACGCTATGTGGATACGCTGCTTTAATGCCTTTGTATCATGCTATT
GCTTCCCGTATGGCTTTCATTTTCTCCTCCTTGTATAAATCCTGGTTGCTGTCTCTTTATGAGGAGTTGT
GGCCCGTTGTCAGGCAACGTGGCGTGGTGTGCACTGTGTTTGCTGACGCAACCCCCACTGGTTGGGGCAT
TGCCACCACCTGTCAGCTCCTTTCCGGGACTTTCGCTTTCCCCCTCCCTATTGCCACGGCGGAACTCATC
GCCGCCTGCCTTGCCCGCTGCTGGACAGGGGCTCGGCTGTTGGGCACTGACAATTCCGTGGTGTTGTCGG
GGAAGCTGACGTCCTTTCCATGGCTGCTCGCCTGTGTTGCCACCTGGATTCTGCGCGGGACGTCCTTCTG
CTACGTCCCTTCGGCCCTCAATCCAGCGGACCTTCCTTCCCGCGGCCTGCTGCCGGCTCTGCGGCCTCTT
CCGCATCTTCGCCTTCGCCCTCAGACGAGTCGGATCTCCCTTTGGGCCGCCTCCCCGCCTGGAATTAATT
CGAGCTCGGTACCTTTAAGACCAATGACTTACAAGGCAGCTGTAGATCTTAGCCACTTTTTAAAAGAAAA
GGGGGGACTGGAAGGGCTACGTAACTCCCAACGAAGACAAGATCTGCTTTTTGCTTGTACTGGGTCTCTC
TGGTTAGACCAGATCTGAGCCTGGGAGCTCTCTGGCTAACTAGGGAACCCACTGCTTAAGCCTCAATAAA
GCTTGCCTTGAGTGCTTCAAGTAGTGTGTGCCCGTCTGTTGTGTGACTCTGGTAACTAGAGATCCCTCAG
ACCCTTTTAGTCAGTGTGGAAAATCTCTAGCAGTAGTAGTTCATGTCATCTTATTATTCAGTATTTATAA
CTTGCAAAGAAATGAATATCAGAGAGTGAGAGGAACTTGTTTATTGCAGCTTATAATGGTTACAAATAAA
GCAATAGCATCACAAATTTCACAAATAAAGCATTTTTTTCACTGCATTCTAGTTGTGGTTTGTCCAAACT
CATCAATGTATCTTATCATGTCTGGCTCTAGCTATCCCGCCCCTAACTCCGCCCATCCCGCCCCTAACTC
CGCCCAGTTCCGCCCATTCTCCGCCCCATGGCTGACTAATTTTTTTTATTTATGCAGAGGCCGAGGCCGC
CTCGGCCTCTGAGCTATTCCAGAAGTAGTGAGGAGGCTTTTTTGGAGGCCTAGGGACGTACCCAATTCGC
CCTATAGTGAGTCGTATTACGCGCGCTCACTGGCCGTCGTTTTACAACGTCGTGACTGGGAAAACCCTGG
CGTTACCCAACTTAATCGCCTTGCAGCACATCCCCCTTTCGCCAGCTGGCGTAATAGCGAAGAGGCCCGC
ACCGATCGCCCTTCCCAACAGTTGCGCAGCCTGAATGGCGAATGGCGCG
[124 nt withheld, positions 4040-4163]
C
[91 nt withheld, positions 4165-4255]
A
[49 nt withheld, positions 4257-4305]
CCTTTGACGTTGGAGTCCACGTTCTTT
[37 nt withheld, positions 4333-4369]
ACCCTATCTCGGTCTATTCTTTTGATTTATAAGGGATTTTGCCGATTTCGGCCTATTGGTTAAAAAATGA
GCTGATTTAACAAAAATTTAACGCGAATTTTAACAAAATATTAACGTTTACAATTTCCCAGGTGGCACTT
TTCGGGGAAATGTGCGCGGAACCCCTATTTGTTTATTTTTCTAAATACATTCAAATATGTATCCGCTCAT
GAGACAATAACCCTGATAAATGCTTCAATAATATTGAAAAAGGAAGAGTATGAGTATTCAACATTTCCGT
GTCGCCCTTATTCCCTTTTTTGCGGCATTTTGCCTTCCTGTTTTTGCTCACCCAGAAACGCTGGTGAAAG
TAAAAGATGCTGAAGATCAGTTGGGTGCACGAGTGGGTTACATCGAACTGGATCTCAACAGCGGTAAGAT
CCTTGAGAGTTTTCGCCCCGAAGAACGTTTTCCAATGATGAGCACTTTTAAAGTTCTGCTATGTGGCGCG
GTATTATCCCGTATTGACGCCGGGCAAGAGCAACTCGGTCGCCGCATACACTATTCTCAGAATGACTTGG
TTGAGTACTCACCAGTCACAGAAAAGCATCTTACGGATGGCATGACAGTAAGAGAATTATGCAGTGCTGC
CATAACCATGAGTGATAACACTGCGGCCAACTTACTTCTGACAACGATCGGAGGACCGAAGGAGCTAACC
GCTTTTTTGCACAACATGGGGGATCATGTAACTCGCCTTGATCGTTGGGAACCGGAGCTGAATGAAGCCA
TACCAAACGACGAGCGTGACACCACGATGCCTGTAGCAATGGCAACAACGTTGCGCAAACTATTAACTGG
CGAACTACTTACTCTAGCTTCCCGGCAACAATTAATAGACTGGATGGAGGCGGATAAAGTTGCAGGACCA
CTTCTGCGCTCGGCCCTTCCGGCTGGCTGGTTTATTGCTGATAAATCTGGAGCCGGTGAGCGTGGGTCTC
GCGGTATCATTGCAGCACTGGGGCCAGATGGTAAGCCCTCCCGTATCGTAGTTATCTACACGACGGGGAG
TCAGGCAACTATGGATGAACGAAATAGACAGATCGCTGAGATAGGTGCCTCACTGATTAAGCATTGGTAA
CTGTCAGACCAAGTTTACTCATATATACTTTAGATTGATTTAAAACTTCATTTTTAATTTAAAAGGATCT
AGGTGAAGATCCTTTTTGATAATCTCATGACCAAAATCCCTTAACGTGAGTTTTCGTTCCACTGAGCGTC
AGACCCCGTAGAAAAGATCAAAGGATCTTCTTGAGATCCTTTTTTTCTGCGCGTAATCTGCTGCTTGCAA
ACAAAAAAACCACCGCTACCAGCGGTGGTTTGTTTGCCGGATCAAGAGCTACCAACTCTTTTTCCGAAGG
TAACTGGCTTCAGCAGAGCGCAGATACCAAATACTGTCCTTCTAGTGTAGCCGTAGTTAGGCCACCACTT
CAAGAACTCTGTAGCACCGCCTACATACCTCGCTCTGCTAATCCTGTTACCAGTGGCTGCTGCCAGTGGC
GATAAGTCGTGTCTTACCGGGTTGGACTCAAGACGATAGTTACCGGATAAGGCGCAGCGGTCGGGCTGAA
CGGGGGGTTCGTGCACACAGCCCAGCTTGGAGCGAACGACCTACACCGAACTGAGATACCTACAGCGTGA
GCTATGAGAAAGCGCCACGCTTCCCGAAGGGAGAAAGGCGGACAGGTATCCGGTAAGCGGCAGGGTCGGA
ACAGGAGAGCGCACGAGGGAGCTTCCAGGGGGAAACGCCTGGTATCTTTATAGTCCTGTCGGGTTTCGCC
ACCTCTGACTTGAGCGTCGATTTTTGTGATGCTCGTCAGGGGGGCGGAGCCTATGGAAAAACGCCAGCAA
CGCGGCCTTTTTACGGTTCCTGGCCTTTTGCTGGCCTTTTGCTCACATGTTCTTTCCTGCGTTATCCCCT
GATTCTGTGGATAACCGTATTACCGCCTTTGAGTGAGCTGATACCGCTCGCCGCAGCCGAACGACCGAGC
GCAGCGAGTCAGTGAGCGAGGAAGCGGAAGAGCGCCCAATACGCAAACCGCCTCTCCCCGCGCGTTGGCC
GATTCATTAATGCAGCTGGCACGACAGGTTTCCCGACTGGAAAGCGGGCAGTGAGCGCAACGCAATTAAT
GTGAGTTAGCTCACTCATTAGGCACCCCAGGCTTTACACTTTATGCTTCCGGCTCGTATGTTGTGTGGAA
TTGTGAGCGGATAACAATTTCACACAGGAAACAGCTATGACCATGATTACGCCAAGCGCGCAATTAACCC
TCACTAAAGGGAACAAAAGCTGGAGCTGCAGCTTAATGTAGTCTTATGCAATACTCTTGTAGTCTTGCAA
CATGGTAACGATGAGTTAGCAACATGCCTTACAAGGAGAGAAAAAGCACCGTGCATGCCGATTGGTGGAA
GTAAGGTGGTACGATCGTGCCTTATTAGGAAGGCAACAGACGGGTCTGACATGGATTGGACGAACCACTG
AATTGCCGCATTGCAGAGATATTGTATTTAAGTGCCTAGCTCGATACAATAAACGGGTCTCTCTGGTTAG
ACCAGATCTGAGCCTGGCTCTCTGGCTAACTAGGGAACCCACTGCTTAAGCCTCAATAAAGCTTGCCTTG
AGTGCTTCAAGTAGTGTGTGCCCGTCTGTTGTGTGACTCTGGTAACTAGAGATCCCTCAGACCCTTTTAG
TCAGTGTGGAAAATCTCTAGCAGTGGCGCCCGAACAGGGACCTGAAAGCGAAAGGGAAACCAGAGCTCTC
TCGACGCAGGACTCGGCTTGCTGAAGCGCGCACGGCAAGAGGCGAGGGGCGGCGACTGGTGAGTACGCCA
AAAATTTTGACTAGCGGAGGCTAGAAGGAGAGAGATGGGTGCGAGAGCGTCAGTATTAAGCGGGGGAGAA
TTAGATCGCGATGGGAAAAAATTCGGTTAAGGCCAGGGGGAAAGAAAAAATATAAATTAAAACATATAGT
ATGGGCAAGCAGGGAGCTAGAACGATTCGCAGTTAATCCTGGCCTGTTAGAAACATCAGAAGGCTGTAGA
CAAATACTGGGACAGCTACAACCATCCCTTCAGACAGGATCAGAAGAACTTAGATCATTATATAATACAG
TAGCAACCCTCTATTGTGTGCATCAAAGGATAGAGATAAAAGACACCAAGGAAGCTTTAGACAAGATAGA
GGAAGAGCAAAACAAAAGTAAGACCACCGCACAGCAAGCGGCCGCTGATCTTCAGACCTGGAGGAGGAGA
TATGAGGGACAATTGGAGAAGTGAATTATATAAATATAAAGTAGTAAAAATTGAACCATTAGGAGTAGCA
CCCACCAAGGCAAAGAGAAGAGTGGTGCAGAGAGAAAAAAGAGCAGTGGGAATAGGAGCTTTGTTCCTTG
GGTTCTTGGGAGCAGCAGGAAGCACTATGGGCGCAGCGTCAATGACGCTGACGGTACAGGCCAGACAATT
ATTGTCTGGTATAGTGCAGCAGCAGAACAATTTGCTGAGGGCTATTGAGGCGCAACAGCATCTGTTGCAA
CTCACAGTCTGGGGCATCAAGCAGCTCCAGGCAAGAATCCTGGCTGTGGAAAGATACCTAAAGGATCAAC
AGCTCCTGGGGATTTGGGGTTGCTCTGGAAAACTCATTTGCACCACTGCTGTGCCTTGGAATGCTAGTTG
GAGTAATAAATCTCTGGAACAGATTTGGAATCACACGACCTGGATGGAGTGGGACAGAGAAATTAACAAT
TACACAAGCTTAATACACTCCTTAATTGAAGAATCGCAAAACCAGCAAGAAAAGAATGAACAAGAATTAT
TGGAATTAGATAAATGGGCAAGTTTGTGGAATTGGTTTAACATAACAAATTGGCTGTGGTATATAAAATT
ATTCATAATGATAGTAGGAGGCTTGGTAGGTTTAAGAATAGTTTTTGCTGTACTTTCTATAGTGAATAGA
GTTAGGCAGGGATATTCACCATTATCGTTTCAGACCCACCTCCCAACCCCGAGGGGACCCGACAGGCCCG
AAGGAATAGAAGAAGAAGGTGGAGAGAGAGACAGAGACAGATCCATTCGATTAGTGAACGGATCGGCACT
GCGTGCGCCAATTCTGCAGACAAATGGCAGTATTCATCCACAATTTTAAAAGAAAAGGGGGGATTGGGGG
GTACAGTGCAGGGGAAAGAATAGTAGACATAATAGCAACAGACATACAAACTAAAGAATTACAAAAACAA
ATTACAAAAATTCAAAATTTTCGGGTTTATTACAGGGACAGCAGAGATCCAGTTTGGTTAATTAACCCGT
GTCGGCTCCAGATCT
